Addgene plasmid #14649: pcDNA3 CDK8 HA (P#634)
Depositing lab: Matija Peterlin. Depositing organization: University of California, San Francisco (UCSF). Publication: c-Myc recruits P-TEFb for transcription, cellular proliferation and apoptosis. Kanazawa S, Soucek L, Evan G, Okamoto T, Peterlin BM. Oncogene. 2003 Aug 28. 22(36):5707-11. 10.1038/sj.onc.1206800 PubMed 12944920.
Backbone
  Vector backbone: pcDNA3
  Backbone manufacturer: Invitrogen
  Backbone size w/o insert (bp): 5500
  Vector type: Mammalian Expression
  Selectable markers: Neomycin (select with G418)
Growth in bacteria
  Bacterial resistance: Ampicillin, 100 μg/mL
  Growth temperature: 37°C
  Growth strain: DH5alpha
  Copy number: High Copy
Gene/Insert
  Gene/Insert name: Cdk8
  Species: H. sapiens (human)
  Entrez Gene: CDK8 (a.k.a. IDDHBA, K35)
  Tag / fusion protein: HA (C terminal on insert)
  Cloning method: Restriction Enzyme; 5′ cloning site EcoRI (not destroyed); 3′ cloning site XhoI (not destroyed)
  Sequencing primers: 5′ T7
Terms and licenses: Academic/Nonprofit Terms; Industry Terms: Not Available to Industry
How to cite: pcDNA3 CDK8 HA (P#634) was a gift from Matija Peterlin (Addgene plasmid # 14649 ; http://n2t.net/addgene:14649 ; RRID:Addgene_14649)
