[The description below was written by a language model from this plasmid's Addgene catalogue record and pLannotate feature annotations shown in this document.]
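Description:
pcDNA3 CDK8 HA is a mammalian expression plasmid built on the Invitrogen pcDNA3 backbone and carrying the human CDK8 coding sequence, cloned between EcoRI and XhoI sites that both remain intact. CDK8 is the cyclin-dependent kinase subunit of the Mediator complex, a coactivator that links gene-specific regulators to the RNA polymerase II machinery. The open reading frame is driven by the human cytomegalovirus immediate-early enhancer and promoter and terminated by the bovine growth hormone polyadenylation signal. A haemagglutinin (HA) epitope is fused to its C terminus. The annotation software matched this short stretch as a fragment of a 3xHA element, which together with the catalogue entry suggests a single HA tag rather than a triple repeat. T7 and SP6 phage promoters flank the insert, allowing in vitro transcription and serving as sequencing primer sites.

The sequenced plasmid is about 6.8 kb. In E. coli it is maintained at high copy through a ColE1/pUC-type origin and selected with ampicillin via the β-lactamase gene, and an f1 origin is also present for single-stranded DNA production. For mammalian cells, an SV40 early promoter drives the neomycin phosphotransferase gene followed by an SV40 poly(A) signal, permitting G418 selection of stable transfectants. Small annotated fragments such as the HIV-1 LTR, ble, lacI and bom hits are short partial matches to backbone sequence, not functional elements. The construct suits transient or stable expression of epitope-tagged CDK8 for detection or immunoprecipitation with anti-HA antibodies. It is associated with a study of how c-Myc recruits P-TEFb for transcription, proliferation and apoptosis, although the record does not state the plasmid's specific role in that work.
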