Features (pLannotate 1.2.2; 22 found; start..end, strand, type, name):
     35..87      -  misc_feature   bom (fragment): basis of mobility region from pBR322
    242..621     +  enhancer       CMV enhancer: human cytomegalovirus immediate early enhancer
    622..825     +  promoter       CMV promoter: human cytomegalovirus (CMV) immediate early promoter
    821..854     +  LTR            5' LTR (truncated) (fragment): truncated 5' long terminal repeat (LTR) from HIV-1
    870..888     +  promoter       T7 promoter: promoter for bacteriophage T7 RNA polymerase
    951..2342    +  CDS            CDK8: CDK8_HUMAN - Experimental evidence at protein level: Swiss-Prot protein existence level 1. Component of the Mediator complex, a coactivator involved in regulated gene transcription of nearly all RNA polymerase II-dependent genes. Mediator functions as a bridge to convey information from gene- specific regulatory proteins to the basal RNA polymerase II transcription machinery. Mediator is recruited to promoters by direct interactions with regulatory proteins and serves as a scaffold for the assembly of a functional pre-initiation complex with RNA polymerase II and the general transcription fact
   2343..2363    +  CDS            3xHA (fragment): three tandem HA epitope tags
   2400..2418    -  promoter       SP6 promoter: promoter for bacteriophage SP6 RNA polymerase
   2444..2668    +  polyA_signal   bGH poly(A) signal: bovine growth hormone polyadenylation signal
   2672..2693    +  promoter       SV40 promoter (fragment): SV40 enhancer and early promoter
   2714..3142    +  rep_origin     f1 ori (sequence partly withheld): f1 bacteriophage origin of replication; arrow indicates direction of (+) strand synthesis
   3156..3485    +  promoter       SV40 promoter: SV40 enhancer and early promoter
   3552..4343    +  CDS            neo: KKA2_KLEPN - Also known as kan, nptII. Experimental evidence at protein level: Swiss-Prot protein existence level 1. Resistance to kanamycin, neomycin, paromomycin, ribostamycin, butirosin and gentamicin B. From Klebsiella pneumoniae.
   4367..4525    +  CDS            ble (fragment): BLE_KLEPN - Experimental evidence at protein level: Swiss-Prot protein existence level 1. Binding protein with a strong affinity to the bleomycin family of antibiotics. Binds to CL990; an antimitotic-antibiotic compound. From Klebsiella pneumoniae.
   4520..4641    +  polyA_signal   SV40 poly(A) signal: SV40 polyadenylation signal
   4714..4730    -  protein_bind   lac operator: The lac repressor binds to the lac operator to inhibit transcription in E. coli. This inhibition can be relieved by adding lactose or isopropyl-β-D-thiogalactopyranoside (IPTG). lac repressor encoded by lacI
   4738..4768    -  promoter       lac promoter: promoter for the E. coli lac operon
   4783..4804    -  protein_bind   CAP binding site: CAP binding activates transcription in the presence of cAMP. E. coli catabolite activator protein
   4817..4909    -  CDS            lacI (fragment): lac repressor; lacI; The lac repressor binds to the lac operator to inhibit transcription in E. coli. This inhibition can be relieved by adding lactose or isopropyl-β-D-thiogalactopyranoside (IPTG).
   5092..5680    -  rep_origin     ori: high-copy-number ColE1/pMB1/pBR322/pUC origin of replication
   5851..6711    -  CDS            AmpR: β-lactamase; bla; confers resistance to ampicillin, carbenicillin, and related antibiotics
   6712..6816    -  promoter       AmpR promoter: bla
>Addgene plasmid #14649 | pcDNA3 CDK8 HA (P#634) | addgene full sequence | sequence record 190215 | Addgene NGS Result
TGACGTCGACGGATCGGGAGATCTCCCGATCCCCTATGGTGCACTCTCAGTACAATCTGCTCTGATGCCG
CATAGTTAAGCCAGTATCTGCTCCCTGCTTGTGTGTTGGAGGTCGCTGAGTAGTGCGCGAGCAAAATTTA
AGCTACAACAAGGCAAGGCTTGACCGACAATTGCATGAAGAATCTGCTTAGGGTTAGGCGTTTTGCGCTG
CTTCGCGATGTACGGGCCAGATATACGCGTTGACATTGATTATTGACTAGTTATTAATAGTAATCAATTA
CGGGGTCATTAGTTCATAGCCCATATATGGAGTTCCGCGTTACATAACTTACGGTAAATGGCCCGCCTGG
CTGACCGCCCAACGACCCCCGCCCATTGACGTCAATAATGACGTATGTTCCCATAGTAACGCCAATAGGG
ACTTTCCATTGACGTCAATGGGTGGAGTATTTACGGTAAACTGCCCACTTGGCAGTACATCAAGTGTATC
ATATGCCAAGTACGCCCCCTATTGACGTCAATGACGGTAAATGGCCCGCCTGGCATTATGCCCAGTACAT
GACCTTATGGGACTTTCCTACTTGGCAGTACATCTACGTATTAGTCATCGCTATTACCATGGTGATGCGG
TTTTGGCAGTACATCAATGGGCGTGGATAGCGGTTTGACTCACGGGGATTTCCAAGTCTCCACCCCATTG
ACGTCAATGGGAGTTTGTTTTGGCACCAAAATCAACGGGACTTTCCAAAATGTCGTAACAACTCCGCCCC
ATTGACGCAAATGGGCGGTAGGCGTGTACGGTGGGAGGTCTATATAAGCAGAGCTCTCTGGCTAACTAGA
GAACCCACTGCTTACTGGCTTATCGAAATTAATACGACTCACTATAGGGAGACCCAAGCTTGGTACCGAG
CTCGGATCCACTAGTAACGGCCGCCAGTGTGCTGGAATTCATGGACTATGACTTTAAAGTGAAGCTGAGC
AGCGAGCGGGAGCGGGTCGAGGACCTGTTTGAATACGAGGGCTGCAAAGTTGGCCGAGGCACTTATGGTC
ACGTCTACAAAGCCAAGAGGAAAGATGGGAAGGATGATAAAGACTATGCTTTAAAACAAATAGAAGGAAC
TGGGATCTCTATGTCGGCATGTAGAGAAATAGCATTACTTCGAGAGCTTAAGCATCCAAACGTCATTTCT
CTTCAAAAGGTGTTTCTGTCTCATGCTGATAGGAAGGTGTGGCTTCTGTTTGACTATGCTGAACATGACC
TCTGGCATATAATCAAGTTTCACAGAGCTTCTAAAGCAAACAAGAAGCCAGTTCAGTTACCTCGGGGAAT
GGTGAAGTCACTATTATATCAGATCCTAGATGGTATTCACTACCTGCATGCTAACTGGGTGTTGCACAGA
GATTTGAAACCTGCTAATATTTTAGTTATGGGTGAAGGTCCTGAGCGAGGAAGAGTAAAAATTGCTGACA
TGGGCTTTGCCCGATTATTTAATTCACCTTTGAAGCCTTTAGCAGATTTGGATCCAGTGGTTGTTACATT
CTGGTACCGAGCCCCTGAACTACTTCTTGGAGCAAGGCATTATACCAAAGCTATTGATATTTGGGCTATA
GGGTGTATATTTGCAGAACTACTAACGTCAGAACCAATATTTCACTGTCGACAAGAGGACATCAAAACTA
GTAATCCTTATCACCATGACCAGCTGGACAGAATATTCAATGTAATGGGATTTCCTGCAGATAAAGATTG
GGAAGATATAAAAAAGATGCCTGAACATTCAACATTAATGAAAGATTTCAGAAGAAATACGTATACCAAC
TGCAGCCTTATCAAGTATATGGAAAAACATAAAGTTAAACCAGATAGTAAAGCATTCCACTTGCTTCAGA
AGCTGCTTACCATGGACCCAATAAAGCGAATTACCTCAGAACAGGCTATGCAGGACCCCTATTTCTTAGA
AGACCCACTTCCTACATCAGACGTTTTTGCCGGTTGTCAAATCCCTTACCCAAAACGAGAATTTTTAACG
GAAGAAGAACCTGATGACAAAGGAGACAAAAAGAACCAGCAGCAGCAGCAGGGCAATAACCACACTAATG
GAACTGGCCACCCAGGGAATCAAGACAGCAGTCACACACAGGGACCCCCGTTGAAGAAAGTGAGAGTTGT
TCCTCCTACCACTACCTCAGGTGGACTTATCATGACCTCAGACTATCAGCGTTCCAATCCACATGCTGCC
TATCCCAACCCTGGACCAAGCACATCACAGCCGCAGAGCAGCATGGGATACTCAGCTACCTCCCAGCAGC
CTCCACAGTACTCACATCAGACACATCGGTACTATGATGTTCCAGATTACGCTTCTTTGTGACTCGAGCA
TGCATCTAGAGGGCCCTATTCTATAGTGTCACCTAAATGCTAGAGCTCGCTGATCAGCCTCGACTGTGCC
TTCTAGTTGCCAGCCATCTGTTGTTTGCCCCTCCCCCGTGCCTTCCTTGACCCTGGAAGGTGCCACTCCC
ACTGTCCTTTCCTAATAAAATGAGGAAATTGCATCGCATTGTCTGAGTAGGTGTCATTCTATTCTGGGGG
GTGGGGTGGGGCAGGACAGCAAGGGGGAGGATTGGGAAGACAATAGCAGGCATGCTGGGGATGCGGTGGG
CTCTATGGCTTCTGAGGCGGAAAGAACCAGCTGGGGCTCTAGGGGGTATCCCC
[124 nt withheld, positions 2714-2837]
C
[91 nt withheld, positions 2839-2929]
A
[49 nt withheld, positions 2931-2979]
CCTTTGACGTTGGAGTCCACGTTCTTT
[37 nt withheld, positions 3007-3043]
ACCCTATCTCGGTCTATTCTTTTGATTTATAAGGGATTTTGCCGATTTCGGCCTATTGGTTAAAAAATGA
GCTGATTTAACAAAAATTTAACGCGAATTAATTCTGTGGAATGTGTGTCAGTTAGGGTGTGGAAAGTCCC
CAGGCTCCCCAGCAGGCAGAAGTATGCAAAGCATGCATCTCAATTAGTCAGCAACCAGGTGTGGAAAGTC
CCCAGGCTCCCCAGCAGGCAGAAGTATGCAAAGCATGCATCTCAATTAGTCAGCAACCATAGTCCCGCCC
CTAACTCCGCCCATCCCGCCCCTAACTCCGCCCAGTTCCGCCCATTCTCCGCCCCATGGCTGACTAATTT
TTTTTATTTATGCAGAGGCCGAGGCCGCCTCTGCCTCTGAGCTATTCCAGAAGTAGTGAGGAGGCTTTTT
TGGAGGCCTAGGCTTTTGCAAAAAGCTCCCGGGAGCTTGTATATCCATTTTCGGATCTGATCAAGAGACA
GGATGAGGATCGTTTCGCATGATTGAACAAGATGGATTGCACGCAGGTTCTCCGGCCGCTTGGGTGGAGA
GGCTATTCGGCTATGACTGGGCACAACAGACAATCGGCTGCTCTGATGCCGCCGTGTTCCGGCTGTCAGC
GCAGGGGCGCCCGGTTCTTTTTGTCAAGACCGACCTGTCCGGTGCCCTGAATGAACTGCAGGACGAGGCA
GCGCGGCTATCGTGGCTGGCCACGACGGGCGTTCCTTGCGCAGCTGTGCTCGACGTTGTCACTGAAGCGG
GAAGGGACTGGCTGCTATTGGGCGAAGTGCCGGGGCAGGATCTCCTGTCATCTCACCTTGCTCCTGCCGA
GAAAGTATCCATCATGGCTGATGCAATGCGGCGGCTGCATACGCTTGATCCGGCTACCTGCCCATTCGAC
CACCAAGCGAAACATCGCATCGAGCGAGCACGTACTCGGATGGAAGCCGGTCTTGTCGATCAGGATGATC
TGGACGAAGAGCATCAGGGGCTCGCGCCAGCCGAACTGTTCGCCAGGCTCAAGGCGCGCATGCCCGACGG
CGAGGATCTCGTCGTGACCCATGGCGATGCCTGCTTGCCGAATATCATGGTGGAAAATGGCCGCTTTTCT
GGATTCATCGACTGTGGCCGGCTGGGTGTGGCGGACCGCTATCAGGACATAGCGTTGGCTACCCGTGATA
TTGCTGAAGAGCTTGGCGGCGAATGGGCTGACCGCTTCCTCGTGCTTTACGGTATCGCCGCTCCCGATTC
GCAGCGCATCGCCTTCTATCGCCTTCTTGACGAGTTCTTCTGAGCGGGACTCTGGGGTTCGAAATGACCG
ACCAAGCGACGCCCAACCTGCCATCACGAGATTTCGATTCCACCGCCGCCTTCTATGAAAGGTTGGGCTT
CGGAATCGTTTTCCGGGACGCCGGCTGGATGATCCTCCAGCGCGGGGATCTCATGCTGGAGTTCTTCGCC
CACCCCAACTTGTTTATTGCAGCTTATAATGGTTACAAATAAAGCAATAGCATCACAAATTTCACAAATA
AAGCATTTTTTTCACTGCATTCTAGTTGTGGTTTGTCCAAACTCATCAATGTATCTTATCATGTCTGTAT
ACCGTCGACCTCTAGCTAGAGCTTGGCGTAATCATGGTCATAGCTGTTTCCTGTGTGAAATTGTTATCCG
CTCACAATTCCACACAACATACGAGCCGGAAGCATAAAGTGTAAAGCCTGGGGTGCCTAATGAGTGAGCT
AACTCACATTAATTGCGTTGCGCTCACTGCCCGCTTTCCAGTCGGGAAACCTGTCGTGCCAGCTGCATTA
ATGAATCGGCCAACGCGCGGGGAGAGGCGGTTTGCGTATTGGGCGCTCTTCCGCTTCCTCGCTCACTGAC
TCGCTGCGCTCGGTCGTTCGGCTGCGGCGAGCGGTATCAGCTCACTCAAAGGCGGTAATACGGTTATCCA
CAGAATCAGGGGATAACGCAGGAAAGAACATGTGAGCAAAAGGCCAGCAAAAGGCCAGGAACCGTAAAAA
GGCCGCGTTGCTGGCGTTTTTCCATAGGCTCCGCCCCCCTGACGAGCATCACAAAAATCGACGCTCAAGT
CAGAGGTGGCGAAACCCGACAGGACTATAAAGATACCAGGCGTTTCCCCCTGGAAGCTCCCTCGTGCGCT
CTCCTGTTCCGACCCTGCCGCTTACCGGATACCTGTCCGCCTTTCTCCCTTCGGGAAGCGTGGCGCTTTC
TCATAGCTCACGCTGTAGGTATCTCAGTTCGGTGTAGGTCGTTCGCTCCAAGCTGGGCTGTGTGCACGAA
CCCCCCGTTCAGCCCGACCGCTGCGCCTTATCCGGTAACTATCGTCTTGAGTCCAACCCGGTAAGACACG
ACTTATCGCCACTGGCAGCAGCCACTGGTAACAGGATTAGCAGAGCGAGGTATGTAGGCGGTGCTACAGA
GTTCTTGAAGTGGTGGCCTAACTACGGCTACACTAGAAGAACAGTATTTGGTATCTGCGCTCTGCTGAAG
CCAGTTACCTTCGGAAAAAGAGTTGGTAGCTCTTGATCCGGCAAACAAACCACCGCTGGTAGCGGTGGTT
TTTTTGTTTGCAAGCAGCAGATTACGCGCAGAAAAAAAGGATCTCAAGAAGATCCTTTGATCTTTTCTAC
GGGGTCTGACGCTCAGTGGAACGAAAACTCACGTTAAGGGATTTTGGTCATGAGATTATCAAAAAGGATC
TTCACCTAGATCCTTTTAAATTAAAAATGAAGTTTTAAATCAATCTAAAGTATATATGAGTAAACTTGGT
CTGACAGTTACCAATGCTTAATCAGTGAGGCACCTATCTCAGCGATCTGTCTATTTCGTTCATCCATAGT
TGCCTGACTCCCCGTCGTGTAGATAACTACGATACGGGAGGGCTTACCATCTGGCCCCAGTGCTGCAATG
ATACCGCGAGACCCACGCTCACCGGCTCCAGATTTATCAGCAATAAACCAGCCAGCCGGAAGGGCCGAGC
GCAGAAGTGGTCCTGCAACTTTATCCGCCTCCATCCAGTCTATTAATTGTTGCCGGGAAGCTAGAGTAAG
TAGTTCGCCAGTTAATAGTTTGCGCAACGTTGTTGCCATTGCTACAGGCATCGTGGTGTCACGCTCGTCG
TTTGGTATGGCTTCATTCAGCTCCGGTTCCCAACGATCAAGGCGAGTTACATGATCCCCCATGTTGTGCA
AAAAAGCGGTTAGCTCCTTCGGTCCTCCGATCGTTGTCAGAAGTAAGTTGGCCGCAGTGTTATCACTCAT
GGTTATGGCAGCACTGCATAATTCTCTTACTGTCATGCCATCCGTAAGATGCTTTTCTGTGACTGGTGAG
TACTCAACCAAGTCATTCTGAGAATAGTGTATGCGGCGACCGAGTTGCTCTTGCCCGGCGTCAATACGGG
ATAATACCGCGCCACATAGCAGAACTTTAAAAGTGCTCATCATTGGAAAACGTTCTTCGGGGCGAAAACT
CTCAAGGATCTTACCGCTGTTGAGATCCAGTTCGATGTAACCCACTCGTGCACCCAACTGATCTTCAGCA
TCTTTTACTTTCACCAGCGTTTCTGGGTGAGCAAAAACAGGAAGGCAAAATGCCGCAAAAAAGGGAATAA
GGGCGACACGGAAATGTTGAATACTCATACTCTTCCTTTTTCAATATTATTGAAGCATTTATCAGGGTTA
TTGTCTCATGAGCGGATACATATTTGAATGTATTTAGAAAAATAAACAAATAGGGGTTCCGCGCACATTT
CCCCGAAAAGTGCCACC
