>Addgene plasmid #14649 | pcDNA3 CDK8 HA (P#634) | addgene partial sequence | sequence record 190214 | CMV-F
CTAGAGAACCCACTGCTTACTGGCTTATCGAAATTAATACGACTCACTATAGGGAGACCCAAGCTTGGTA
CCGAGCTCGGATCCACTAGTAACGGCCGCCAGTGTGCTGGAATTCATGGACTATGACTTTAAAGTGAAGC
TGAGCAGCGAGCGGGAGCGGGTCGAGGACCTGTTTGAATACGAGGGCTGCAAAGTTGGCCGAGGCACTTA
TGGTCACGTCTACAAAGCCAAGAGGAAAGATGGGAAGGATGATAAAGACTATGCTTTAAAACAAATAGAA
GGAACTGGGATCTCTATGTCGGCATGTAGAGAAATAGCATTACTTCGAGAGCTTAAGCATCCAAACGTCA
TTTCTCTTCAAAAGGTGTTTCTGTCTCATGCTGATAGGAAGGTGTGGCTTCTGTTTGACTATGCTGAACA
TGACCTCTGGCATATAATCAAGTTTCACAGAGCTTCTAAAGCAAACAAGAAGCCAGTTCAGTTACCTCGG
GGAATGGTGAAGTCACTATTATATCAGATCCTAGATGGTATTCACTACCTGCATGCTAACTGGGTGTTGC
ACAGAGATTTGAAACCTGCTAATATTTTAGTTATGGGTGAAGGTCCTGAGCGAGGAAGAGTAAAAATTGC
TGACATGGGCTTTGCCCGATTATTTAATTCACCTTTGAAGCCTTTAGCAGATTTGGATCCAGTGGTTGTT
ACATTCTGGTACCGAGCCCCTGAACTACTTCTTGGAGCA
